>Addgene plasmid #79651 | pEMS2043 | depositor full sequence | sequence record 149359 | pEMS2043 sequence 7106 bps
CTGCGCGCTCGCTCGCTCACTGAGGCCGCCCGGGCAAAGCCCGGGCGTCGGGCGACCTTTGGTCGCCCGG
CCTCAGTGAGCGAGCGAGCGCGCAGAGAGGGAGTGGCCAACTCCATCACTAGGGGTTCCTTGTAGTTAAT
GATTAACCCGCCATGCTACTTATCTACGTAGCCATGCTCTAGGAAGATCGGAATTCCCTAGGCCGGCCAC
GCGTCAGACTGGGAATTGCCGTGGCTATGCCCGAAGTTTGGAAAGTCTCTCTCGGTCTCTTTCTGGGACA
GCCTTTCTTTTTCCGGGAAGCTTCCTGTGCCTAGAGGTGGGGCTCTGTAGCTGGAGGGGTAGATGGAACT
TGCGAAGCAAAGGAAGGCAATAAAAGGAAGTTAGGAGAAACCGGAAACGTGGGCCAGGCCTTGCTCTGTT
GGAGAAGCGGTGTCCCCGCAAAGTCCCTGCTTGCGCTGGTCCCGGCCGGAGCCCAGATCCCCCAAACGCC
TGTCACTTCTCATCGAGTTGAGGCTCCGGCCCCCACCCGCGCCTTGGTGAGGGCCCCCCCTCAGCCCCAA
GCCTTCGGCTACCCTGAAAACGCGGCTCCCCTCGAAGGGGAAACAAGTGCAGTTCAATCTCGTCTGAGTG
ATCTACAAATAAGGACGGAAAGGGTCGTTTTATCACGGTCCCGTTTGTCGTGACGATGCAATTTCCCGGA
GCGGAGCACTGTCACAAAGTGACAAGGCTGCCACAAGCGCCCCGACTGATCTTTTCAATTAGCCTTCCAT
GCATGATCCGGAGCGACTTCCGCCTATTTCCAGAAATTAAGCTCAAACTTGACGTGCAGCTAGTTTTATT
TTAAAGACAAATGTCAGAGAGGCTCATCATATTTTCCCCCCTCTTCTATATTTGGAGCTTATTTATTGCT
AAGAAGCTCAGGCTCCTGGCGTCAATTTATCAGTAGGCTCCAAGGAGAAGAGAGGAGAGGAGAGGAGAGC
TGAACAGGGAGCCACGTCTTTTCCTGGGAGGGCTGCTATCTAAGTCGGGGCTGCAGGTTGGAGATTTTTA
AGGAAGTGGAAATTGGCAATTGGCTTTGTGTGTCTGTGGTTTTTGGGGAGGGGGACTACAAAGAGGGGCT
AACTCCCTCTCCCTATTCTCTAAGGTTGGACCACAGGGATGAGGTTGTGAGATACAAAGATAAAGGAGGG
ATGGGGAACACTATGATGTGGTATTTTTCTTTTCTGTTTTTTCTTTTTGATAATATCTATCCTTGGCTAA
GGGGAGGGCGGAGTTCAGCGGCGGAAATAAAGCGAGCAGTGGCTGGTGCGAACCGACTCCCGGCTCTAAG
CCTTACTTGCGGTGGCCGGACTTGTCTGTGGCTGAAGCCGAGCCCGGGCTCTGACTCTCACGTCTGCACT
GGAGGTGCGGAAACCTGGACTGGGGTTCACCAGCCACATACTGGCTGCTCTGGTTGTTCTCTCCTCTTCC
TTCTTCTATTCTAACCAAACAAAACCCAACTCGATGCTTGTGCCAGGCCTTGGCCAGTTTGGACGGTGAT
GGAAACATTTCTGGATTTTAGCGTCTAAGGGAGCACTCAAGGGCTGTAAGGTTTGCTATCACTGTCCCAA
CACTGCAGAGACCTTGAAGGTTCAGTGTGGGATCTGTAGAACCCATGGTTTGCGGTGACACTCAGAGGGG
ATCTTTGGGAGATTTATAGAGCCGGTTCTTAGCGCTTTGTGGGTTCAGAGGCTGGCTGCAGTGTTTATGA
AGAGGGGCAGTGGGCTGGGGACACTGCTGGGGTTATGGCTGTAGTGAGGTCCATGTGTACTTGTTCCTTG
GCATGTGTCTGACTCTGTGTTGCTGCTGCAGTACAGTGGGCAGGGGCACGGTTGCTTGGACTGGGCTGCC
CGATCTTGGGGATCGGAGGAGGGGACAGGGTGATTACCCAGAGAGGTAGCTGGCCAGCCTAAGGGCAGAG
ATCTTGGGGCCCTAGTGCCCGAAGGTGCGGAGGAGCGCACTCGGCAAGACTAGTTTCCTGGGGATCGACT
CTACGCCATACAGGACGGCGGCCCAGGCTGGACCGGGCCGGGCTAGAGCAGTCACAGGCCGGGCCAAGGA
AGGCCAAAGCAGGGGTTGGAGCCGGCCGGACCCTGGGTGGGGAGAAGCAGGCTCCCGCCCGGCCGGAAAA
CTAGTCGGCGCAGAGCTGTGCCCAACTCTAGCCGCCATGACGTCACGCGGGCCGGGCAGCCAATGAGGAC
GGCGCTGGCGTGGATATTAAGGAAAGTTAGCGCCTGCCTGAGCACCCTCTTTTCTTATCATTGACATTTA
AACTCTGGGGCAGGTCCTCGCGTAGAACGCGGCTGTCAGGCGCGCCGAAGTTGGTCGTGAGGCACTGGGC
AGGTAAGTATCAAGGTTACAAGACAGGTTTAAGGAGACCAATAGAAACTGGGCTTGTCGAGACAGAGAAG
ACTCTTGCGTTTCTGATAGGCACCTATTGGTCTTACTGACATCCACTTTGCCTTTCTCTCCACAGGTGTC
CACTCCCAGGCGGCCGCCACCATGGTGAGCAAGGGCGAGGAGCTGTTCACCGGGGTGGTGCCCATCCTGG
TCGAGCTGGACGGCGACGTAAACGGCCACAAGTTCAGCGTGTCCGGCGAGGGCGAGGGCGATGCCACCTA
CGGCAAGCTGACCCTGAAGTTCATCTGCACCACCGGCAAGCTGCCCGTGCCCTGGCCCACCCTCGTGACC
ACCTTCACCTACGGCGTGCAGTGCTTCGCCCGCTACCCCGACCACATGAAGCAGCACGACTTCTTCAAGT
CCGCCATGCCCGAAGGCTACGTCCAGGAGCGCACCATCTTCTTCAAGGACGACGGCAACTACAAGACCCG
CGCCGAGGTGAAGTTCGAGGGCGACACCCTGGTGAACCGCATCGAGCTGAAGGGCATCGACTTCAAGGAG
GACGGCAACATCCTGGGGCACAAGCTGGAGTACAACTACAACAGCCACAAGGTCTATATCACCGCCGACA
AGCAGAAGAACGGCATCAAGGTGAACTTCAAGACCCGCCACAACATCGAGGACGGCAGCGTGCAGCTCGC
CGACCACTACCAGCAGAACACCCCCATCGGCGACGGCCCCGTGCTGCTGCCCGACAACCACTACCTGAGC
ACCCAGTCCGCCCTGAGCAAAGACCCCAACGAGAAGCGCGATCACATGGTCCTGCTGGAGTTCGTGACCG
CCGCCGGGATCACTCTCGGCATGGACGAGCTGTACAAGTAAGCGGCCGCGATCGCTCAACCTCTGGATTA
CAAAATTTGTGAAAGATTGACTGGTATTCTTAACTATGTTGCTCCTTTTACGCTATGTGGATACGCTGCT
TTAATGCCTTTGTATCATGCTATTGCTTCCCGTATGGCTTTCATTTTCTCCTCCTTGTATAAATCCTGGT
TGCTGTCTCTTTATGAGGAGTTGTGGCCCGTTGTCAGGCAACGTGGCGTGGTGTGCACTGTGTTTGCTGA
CGCAACCCCCACTGGTTGGGGCATTGCCACCACCTGTCAGCTCCTTTCCGGGACTTTCGCTTTCCCCCTC
CCTATTGCCACGGCGGAACTCATCGCCGCCTGCCTTGCCCGCTGCTGGACAGGGGCTCGGCTGTTGGGCA
CTGACAATTCCGTGGTGTTGTCGGGGAAATCATCGTCCTTTCCTTGGCTGCTCGCCTGTGTTGCCACCTG
GATTCTGCGCGGGACGTCCTTCTGCTACGTCCCTTCGGCCCTCAATCCAGCGGACCTTCCTTCCCGCGGC
CTGCTGCCGGCTCTGCGGCCTCTTCCGCGTCTTCGCCTTCGCCCTCAGACGAGTCGGATCTCCCTTTGGG
CCGCCTCCCCGCGATCGCAGACATGATAAGATACATTGATGAGTTTGGACAAACCACAACTAGAATGCAG
TGAAAAAAATGCTTTATTTGTGAAATTTGTGATGCTATTGCTTTATTTGTAACCATTATAAGCTGCAATA
AACAAGTTAACAACAACAATTGCATTCATTTTATGTTTCAGGTTCAGGGGGAGATGTGGGAGGTTTTTTA
AAGCAAGTAAAACCTCTACAAATGTGGTAGTCGAAATTCCCGATAAGGATCTTCCTAGAGCATGGCTACG
TAGATAAGTAGCATGGCGGGTTAATCATTAACTACAAGGAACCCCTAGTGATGGAGTTGGCCACTCCCTC
TCTGCGCGCTCGCTCGCTCACTGAGGCCGGGCGACCAAAGGTCGCCCGACGCCCGGGCTTTGCCCGGGCG
GCCTCAGTGAGCGAGCGAGCGCGCAGCCTTAATTAACCTAATTCACTGGCCGTCGTTTTACAACGTCGTG
ACTGGGAAAACCCTGGCGTTACCCAACTTAATCGCCTTGCAGCACATCCCCCTTTCGCCAGCTGGCGTAA
TAGCGAAGAGGCCCGCACCGATCGCCCTTCCCAACAGTTGCGCAGCCTGAATGGCGAATGGG
[124 nt withheld, positions 4473-4596]
C
[91 nt withheld, positions 4598-4688]
A
[49 nt withheld, positions 4690-4738]
CCTTTGACGTTGGAGTCCACGTTCTTT
[37 nt withheld, positions 4766-4802]
ACCCTATCTCGGTCTATTCTTTTGATTTATAAGGGATTTTGCCGATTTCGGCCTATTGGTTAAAAAATGA
GCTGATTTAACAAAAATTTAACGCGAATTTTAACAAAATATTAACGCTTACAATTTAGGTGGCACTTTTC
GGGGAAATGTGCGCGGAACCCCTATTTGTTTATTTTTCTAAATACATTCAAATATGTATCCGCTCATGAG
ACAATAACCCTGATAAATGCTTCAATAATATTGAAAAAGGAAGAGTATGAGTATTCAACATTTCCGTGTC
GCCCTTATTCCCTTTTTTGCGGCATTTTGCCTTCCTGTTTTTGCTCACCCAGAAACGCTGGTGAAAGTAA
AAGATGCTGAAGATCAGTTGGGTGCACGAGTGGGTTACATCGAACTGGATCTCAACAGCGGTAAGATCCT
TGAGAGTTTTCGCCCCGAAGAACGTTTTCCAATGATGAGCACTTTTAAAGTTCTGCTATGTGGCGCGGTA
TTATCCCGTATTGACGCCGGGCAAGAGCAACTCGGTCGCCGCATACACTATTCTCAGAATGACTTGGTTG
AGTACTCACCAGTCACAGAAAAGCATCTTACGGATGGCATGACAGTAAGAGAATTATGCAGTGCTGCCAT
AACCATGAGTGATAACACTGCGGCCAACTTACTTCTGACAACGATCGGAGGACCGAAGGAGCTAACCGCT
TTTTTGCACAACATGGGGGATCATGTAACTCGCCTTGATCGTTGGGAACCGGAGCTGAATGAAGCCATAC
CAAACGACGAGCGTGACACCACGATGCCTGTAGCAATGGCAACAACGTTGCGCAAACTATTAACTGGCGA
ACTACTTACTCTAGCTTCCCGGCAACAATTAATAGACTGGATGGAGGCGGATAAAGTTGCAGGACCACTT
CTGCGCTCGGCCCTTCCGGCTGGCTGGTTTATTGCTGATAAATCTGGAGCCGGTGAGCGTGGGTCTCGCG
GTATCATTGCAGCACTGGGGCCAGATGGTAAGCCCTCCCGTATCGTAGTTATCTACACGACGGGGAGTCA
GGCAACTATGGATGAACGAAATAGACAGATCGCTGAGATAGGTGCCTCACTGATTAAGCATTGGTAACTG
TCAGACCAAGTTTACTCATATATACTTTAGATTGATTTAAAACTTCATTTTTAATTTAAAAGGATCTAGG
TGAAGATCCTTTTTGATAATCTCATGACCAAAATCCCTTAACGTGAGTTTTCGTTCCACTGAGCGTCAGA
CCCCGTAGAAAAGATCAAAGGATCTTCTTGAGATCCTTTTTTTCTGCGCGTAATCTGCTGCTTGCAAACA
AAAAAACCACCGCTACCAGCGGTGGTTTGTTTGCCGGATCAAGAGCTACCAACTCTTTTTCCGAAGGTAA
CTGGCTTCAGCAGAGCGCAGATACCAAATACTGTTCTTCTAGTGTAGCCGTAGTTAGGCCACCACTTCAA
GAACTCTGTAGCACCGCCTACATACCTCGCTCTGCTAATCCTGTTACCAGTGGCTGCTGCCAGTGGCGAT
AAGTCGTGTCTTACCGGGTTGGACTCAAGACGATAGTTACCGGATAAGGCGCAGCGGTCGGGCTGAACGG
GGGGTTCGTGCACACAGCCCAGCTTGGAGCGAACGACCTACACCGAACTGAGATACCTACAGCGTGAGCT
ATGAGAAAGCGCCACGCTTCCCGAAGGGAGAAAGGCGGACAGGTATCCGGTAAGCGGCAGGGTCGGAACA
GGAGAGCGCACGAGGGAGCTTCCAGGGGGAAACGCCTGGTATCTTTATAGTCCTGTCGGGTTTCGCCACC
TCTGACTTGAGCGTCGATTTTTGTGATGCTCGTCAGGGGGGCGGAGCCTATGGAAAAACGCCAGCAACGC
GGCCTTTTTACGGTTCCTGGCCTTTTGCTGGCCTTTTGCTCACATGTTCTTTCCTGCGTTATCCCCTGAT
TCTGTGGATAACCGTATTACCGCCTTTGAGTGAGCTGATACCGCTCGCCGCAGCCGAACGACCGAGCGCA
GCGAGTCAGTGAGCGAGGAAGCGGAAGAGCGCCCAATACGCAAACCGCCTCTCCCCGCGCGTTGGCCGAT
TCATTAATGCAGCTGGCACGACAGGTTTCCCGACTGGAAAGCGGGCAGTGAGCGCAACGCAATTAATGTG
AGTTAGCTCACTCATTAGGCACCCCAGGCTTTACACTTTATGCTTCCGGCTCGTATGTTGTGTGGAATTG
TGAGCGGATAACAATTTCACACAGGAAACAGCTATGACCATGATTACGCCAGATTTAATTAAGG
Features (pLannotate 1.2.2; 16 found; start..end, strand, type, name):
   2383..2515    +  intron         chimeric intron: chimera between introns from human β-globin and immunoglobulin heavy chain genes
   2542..3261    +  CDS            EmGFP: Emerald GFP mammalian codon-optimized
   3276..3862    +  misc_feature   WPRE: woodchuck hepatitis virus posttranscriptional regulatory element
   3877..3998    -  polyA_signal   SV40 poly(A) signal: SV40 polyadenylation signal
   4021..4089    -  CDS            large T antigen (fragment): large T antigen from SV40 (simian virus 40)
   4167..4297    +  repeat_region  AAV2 ITR (fragment): inverted terminal repeat of adeno-associated virus serotype 2 inverted
   4311..4468    +  CDS            lacZα (fragment): LacZα fragment of β-galactosidase; lacZ fragment
   4473..4901    +  rep_origin     f1 ori (sequence partly withheld): f1 bacteriophage origin of replication; arrow indicates direction of (+) strand synthesis
   4954..5058    +  promoter       AmpR promoter: bla
   5059..5919    +  CDS            AmpR: β-lactamase; bla; confers resistance to ampicillin, carbenicillin, and related antibiotics
   6090..6678    +  rep_origin     ori: high-copy-number ColE1/pMB1/pBR322/pUC origin of replication
   6861..6953    +  CDS            lacI (fragment): lac repressor; lacI; The lac repressor binds to the lac operator to inhibit transcription in E. coli. This inhibition can be relieved by adding lactose or isopropyl-β-D-thiogalactopyranoside (IPTG).
   6966..6987    +  protein_bind   CAP binding site: CAP binding activates transcription in the presence of cAMP. E. coli catabolite activator protein
   7002..7032    +  promoter       lac promoter: promoter for the E. coli lac operon
   7040..7056    +  protein_bind   lac operator: The lac repressor binds to the lac operator to inhibit transcription in E. coli. This inhibition can be relieved by adding lactose or isopropyl-β-D-thiogalactopyranoside (IPTG). lac repressor encoded by lacI
   7106..130     -  repeat_region  AAV2 ITR (fragment) (across the origin): inverted terminal repeat of adeno-associated virus serotype 2 inverted
