[The description below was written by a language model from this plasmid's Addgene catalogue record and pLannotate feature annotations shown in this document.]
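Description:
pEMS2043 is a 7,106 bp single-stranded AAV2 genome plasmid (ssAAV2 backbone) used to produce recombinant AAV carrying a reporter under a compact human regulatory element. The payload lies between two AAV2 inverted terminal repeats, one spanning the plasmid origin and the other downstream of the expression cassette. The ITRs are the cis elements needed for replication and packaging of the intervening DNA into AAV capsids. Outside the ITRs, the bacterial portion contains a ColE1/pUC-type origin, an f1 origin, the β-lactamase gene with its promoter for ampicillin selection, and remnants of a lac cloning region (lacZα and lacI fragments, CAP site, lac promoter and operator). The origin is annotated as a high-copy type, but the catalogue lists the plasmid as low copy and specifies a recombination-limiting strain, which is common for ITR-containing plasmids because the repeats are unstable.

The insert is Ple254, a PAX6 MiniPromoter of human origin, described as a PAX6 retinal enhancer and listed at about 2.1 kb. The automated feature table does not annotate it. It presumably lies in the unannotated stretch between the upstream ITR and the chimeric intron, and the depositor directs users to the annotated sequence file for its exact position. Downstream come a chimeric β-globin/immunoglobulin heavy-chain intron, a mammalian codon-optimized Emerald GFP coding sequence, a WPRE to enhance transcript stability and expression, and an SV40 polyadenylation signal (with a small adjacent large T antigen fragment that is a remnant of the SV40 sequence). The construct was designed to test whether this PAX6-derived MiniPromoter drives restricted EmGFP expression from rAAV, and the associated work examined this in the adult mouse retina.
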