Addgene plasmid #79651: pEMS2043
Purpose: ssAAV genome with Ple254 (PAX6 MiniPromoter) driving an emerald GFP (EmGFP) reporter. Contains WPRE
Depositing lab: Elizabeth Simpson. Depositing organization: University of British Columbia. Publication: PAX6 MiniPromoters drive restricted expression from rAAV in the adult mouse retina. Hickmott JW, Chen CY, Arenillas DJ, Korecki AJ, Lam SL, Molday LL, Bonaguro RJ, Zhou M, Chou AY, Mathelier A, Boye SL, Hauswirth WW, Molday RS, Wasserman WW, Simpson EM. Mol Ther Methods Clin Dev. 2016 Aug 10;3:16051. doi: 10.1038/mtm.2016.51. eCollection 2016. PubMed 27556059.
Backbone
  Vector backbone: ssAAV2
  Backbone size w/o insert (bp): 4972
  Total vector size (bp): 7106
  Vector type: AAV
Growth in bacteria
  Bacterial resistance: Ampicillin, 100 μg/mL
  Growth temperature: 30°C
  Growth strain: NEB Stable
  Copy number: Low Copy
Gene/Insert
  Gene/Insert name: ssAAV Ple254-EmGFP WPRE (alt name: Ple254 (PAX6 Retinal Enhancer))
  Species: H. sapiens (human)
  Insert size (bp): 2148
  Promoter: PAX6 Retinal Enhancer
  Cloning method: Restriction Enzyme; 5′ cloning site See Map (unknown if destroyed); 3′ cloning site See Map (unknown if destroyed)
  Sequencing primers: 5′ M13/pUC Reverse; 3′ EBV-rev
Terms and licenses: Academic/Nonprofit Terms; Industry Terms: Not Available to Industry
Depositor comments: Please see the annotated GenBank file and the additional image file for the specific location of the minipromoter in this plasmid.
How to cite: pEMS2043 was a gift from Elizabeth Simpson (Addgene plasmid # 79651 ; http://n2t.net/addgene:79651 ; RRID:Addgene_79651)
