>Addgene plasmid #79651 | pEMS2043 | addgene partial sequence | sequence record 159166 | M13pUC-Rev 5'-AGCGGATAACAATTTCACACAGG-3'
AGGCTGCGCGCTCGCTCGCTCACTGAGGCCGCCCGGGCAAAGCCCGGGCGTCGGGCGACCTTTGGTCGCC
CGGCCTCAGTGAGCGAGCGAGCGCGCAGAGAGGGAGTGGCCAACTCCATCACTAGGGGTTCCTTGTAGTT
AATGATTAACCCGCCATGCTACTTATCTACGTAGCCATGCTCTAGGAAGATCGGAATTCCCTAGGCCGGC
CACGCGTCAGACTGGGAATTGCCGTGGCTATGCCCGAAGTTTGGAAAGTCTCTCTCGGTCTCTTTCTGGG
ACAGCCTTTCTTTTTCCGGGAAGCTTCCTGTGCCTAGAGGTGGGGCTCTGTAGCTGGAGGGGTAGATGGA
ACTTGCGAAGCAAAGGAAGGCAATAAAAGGAAGTTAGGAGAAACCGGAAACGTGGGCCAGGCCTTGCTCT
GTTGGAGAAGCGGTGTCCCCGCAAAGTCCCTGCTTGCGCTGGTCCCGGCCGGAGCCCAGATCCCCCAAAC
GCCTGTCACTTCTCATCGAGTTGAGGCTCCGGCCCCCACCCGCGCCTTGGTGAGGGCCCCCCCTCAGCCC
CAAGCCTTCGGCTACCCTGAAAACGCGGCTCCCCTCGAAGGGGAAACAAGTGCAGTTCAATCTCGTCTGA
GTGATCTACAAATAAGGACGGAAAGGGTCGTTTTATCACGGTCCCGTTTGTCGTGACGATGCAATTTCCC
GGA
