>Addgene plasmid #79651 | pEMS2043 | addgene partial sequence | sequence record 159167 | EGFP-N 5'-CGTCGCCGTCCAGCTCGACCAG-3'
GCTCCTCGCCCTTGCTCACCATGGTGGCGGCCGCCTGGGAGTGGACACCTGTGGAGAGAAAGGCAAAGTG
GATGTCAGTAAGACCAATAGGTGCCTATCAGAAACGCAAGAGTCTTCTCTGTCTCGACAAGCCCAGTTTC
TATTGGTCTCCTTAAACCTGTCTTGTAACCTTGATACTTACCTGCCCAGTGCCTCACGACCAACTTCGGC
GCGCCTGACAGCCGCGTTCTACGCGAGGACCTGCCCCAGAGTTTAAATGTCAATGATAAGAAAAGAGGGT
GCTCAGGCAGGCGCTAACTTTCCTTAATATCCACGCCAGCGCCGTCCTCATTGGCTGCCCGGCCCGCGTG
ACGTCATGGCGGCTAGAGTTGGGCACAGCTCTGCGCCGACTAGTTTTCCGGCCGGGCGGGAGCCTGCTTC
TCCCCACCCAGGGTCCGGCCGGCTCCAACCCCTGCTTTGGCCTTCCTTGGCCCGGCCTGTGACTGCTCTA
GCCCGGCCCGGTCCAGCCTGGGCCGCCGTCCTGTATGGCGTAGAGTCGATCCCCAGGAAACTAGTCTTGC
CGAGTGCGCTCCTCCGCACCTTCGGGCACTAGGGCCCCAAGATCTCTGCCCTTAGGCTGGCCAGCTACCT
CTCTGGGTAATCACCCTGTCCCCTCCTCCGATCCCCAAGATCGGGCAGCCCAGTCCAAGCAACCGTGCCC
CTGCCCACTGTACTGCAGCAGCAACACAGAGTCAGACACATGCCAAGGAACAAGTACACATGGACCTCAC
TACAGCCATAACCCCAGCAGTGTCCCCAGCCCACTGCCCCTCTTCATAAACACTGCAGCCAGCCTCTGAA
CCCACAAAGCGCTAAGAACCGGCTCTATAAATCTCCCAAAGATCCCCTCTGAGTGTCACCGCAAACCATG
GGTTCTACAGATCCCACACTGAACC
